Addgene plasmid #140705: pET263-pUC57 24xMS2V7
Purpose: MS2V7 cloning
Depositing lab: Robert Singer & Evelina Tutucci. Depositing organization: Albert Einstein College of Medicine. Publication: An improved MS2 system for accurate reporting of the mRNA life cycle. Tutucci E, Vera M, Biswas J, Garcia J, Parker R, Singer RH. Nat Methods. 2017 Nov 13. doi: 10.1038/nmeth.4502. PubMed 29131164.
Backbone
  Vector backbone: pUC57
  Backbone manufacturer: Genescript
  Backbone size w/o insert (bp): 2749
  Total vector size (bp): 4177
  Modifications to backbone: None
  Vector type: Cloning vector
Growth in bacteria
  Bacterial resistance: Ampicillin, 100 μg/mL
  Growth temperature: 37°C
  Growth strain: DH5alpha
  Copy number: High Copy
Gene/Insert
  Gene/Insert name: 24xMS2V7 (alt name: 24 MS2 loops)
  Species: Synthetic
  Insert size (bp): 1428
  Mutation: 24 MS2 loops V7, high-affinity C-variant, inter-spaced by 41 nucleotide linkers, no stop codons in the 3 reading frames.
  Promoter: None
  Cloning method: Restriction Enzyme; 5′ cloning site BamHI (not destroyed); 3′ cloning site BglII (not destroyed)
  Sequencing primers: 5′ TGTAAAACGACGGCCAGT; 3′ CAGGAAACAGCTATGACCATG
Terms and licenses: Academic/Nonprofit Terms; Industry Terms: Not Available to Industry
How to cite: pET263-pUC57 24xMS2V7 was a gift from Robert Singer & Evelina Tutucci (Addgene plasmid # 140705 ; http://n2t.net/addgene:140705 ; RRID:Addgene_140705)
