[The description below was written by a language model from this plasmid's Addgene catalogue record and pLannotate feature annotations shown in this document.]
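Description:
pET263-pUC57 24xMS2V7 is a small bacterial cloning plasmid (about 4.2 kb) built on the unmodified pUC57 backbone and used as a source of an MS2 stem-loop array for subcloning. It replicates in E. coli from the high-copy ColE1/pUC-type origin and is selected with ampicillin through the β-lactamase gene and its native promoter. The annotated backbone also retains the usual pUC remnants: the lac promoter, lac operator and CAP binding site upstream of a lacZα fragment, plus short fragments of lacI, rop and the pBR322 bom region. These are vestigial backbone features rather than functional parts of the design.

The payload is a roughly 1.4 kb synthetic insert carrying 24 copies of the MS2 RNA hairpin in the "V7" design. According to the record, the loops are the high-affinity C-variant, are separated by 41-nucleotide linkers, and contain no stop codons in any of the three reading frames. The feature table does not annotate the array itself, but an unannotated gap between the lacZα fragment and the lac operator matches its expected position in the polylinker. No dedicated promoter is listed for the insert, consistent with its role as a donor cassette. It is flanked by intact BamHI and BglII sites, which produce compatible ends, so the array can be excised and moved into a gene or expression construct of interest. Once transcribed as part of an mRNA, MS2 hairpins are bound by fluorescently tagged MS2 coat protein, allowing single transcripts to be imaged. The associated work describes an improved MS2 system intended to report the mRNA life cycle more accurately.
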