Features (pLannotate 1.2.2; 10 found; start..end, strand, type, name):
    137..236     +  misc_feature   bom (fragment): basis of mobility region from pBR322
    242..399     -  CDS            lacZα (fragment): LacZα fragment of β-galactosidase; lacZ fragment
   1980..1996    -  protein_bind   lac operator: The lac repressor binds to the lac operator to inhibit transcription in E. coli. This inhibition can be relieved by adding lactose or isopropyl-β-D-thiogalactopyranoside (IPTG). lac repressor encoded by lacI
   2004..2034    -  promoter       lac promoter: promoter for the E. coli lac operon
   2049..2070    -  protein_bind   CAP binding site: CAP binding activates transcription in the presence of cAMP. E. coli catabolite activator protein
   2083..2175    -  CDS            lacI (fragment): lac repressor; lacI; The lac repressor binds to the lac operator to inhibit transcription in E. coli. This inhibition can be relieved by adding lactose or isopropyl-β-D-thiogalactopyranoside (IPTG).
   2358..2946    -  rep_origin     ori: high-copy-number ColE1/pMB1/pBR322/pUC origin of replication
   3117..3977    -  CDS            AmpR: β-lactamase; bla; confers resistance to ampicillin, carbenicillin, and related antibiotics
   3978..4082    -  promoter       AmpR promoter: bla
   4177..35      +  CDS            rop (fragment) (across the origin): Rop protein, which maintains plasmids at low copy number; rop
>Addgene plasmid #140705 | pET263-pUC57 24xMS2V7 | addgene full sequence | sequence record 496861 | Addgene NGS Result
TCGCGCGTTTCGGTGATGACGGTGAAAACCTCTGACACATGCAGCTCCCGGAGACGGTCACAGCTTGTCT
GTAAGCGGATGCCGGGAGCAGACAAGCCCGTCAGGGCGCGTCAGCGGGTGTTGGCGGGTGTCGGGGCTGG
CTTAACTATGCGGCATCAGAGCAGATTGTACTGAGAGTGCACCATATGCGGTGTGAAATACCGCACAGAT
GCGTAAGGAGAAAATACCGCATCAGGCGCCATTCGCCATTCAGGCTGCGCAACTGTTGGGAAGGGCGATC
GGTGCGGGCCTCTTCGCTATTACGCCAGCTGGCGAAAGGGGGATGTGCTGCAAGGCGATTAAGTTGGGTA
ACGCCAGGGTTTTCCCAGTCACGACGTTGTAAAACGACGGCCAGTGAATTCGAGCTCGGTACCTCGCGAA
TGCATCTAGATACCCAATGGATCCCCCCTGGCAATCGCGGGGAGACGCAGGACCACCGCGTCTTCACTCT
CGCTTGCGCGGTATACGCAGGGAGCAACGTCGACACAGAGGAACACCCTGTGTGGCCCCACGGTGCTACA
AAGAACATTCCGTATTGCTCACATGTGGAGGACCACCCCACAAGCGAGTCAGGAAGCATCGCACCATTAT
CCCGAACAATCGACACGCAGGATCACCGCGTGGGACACTCTGTTCCCCGTCAAAATTGGACCATACCGGA
CGTCATGCAGGATCACCGCATGCATGGTGCAGAATATCGGCATGTCTACTCGTACAGTCAGTGTGGTCAG
GACCACCGACCACTTCTATTCTATTCATCTTTTCGGTTGTGCAGGTATTCACGAGAAGACGATCACGCTT
CTCGACTACCTTCATCATACATGGTGTGCAGATGTTTTTTGCCAATGGAGGAACACCCCATTCTCAAGTT
TACACTCTGCTATGGCAGCACTGTCGCAGAGGAACACCCTGCGAGCCCCCGGTGCGTGTATTGCATCTGC
CTTGCGAGCATTCACAGGGACGAACACGCCCTGCCGTTGCATTACTTCAATATGGGTGCTCTGTCGTCGT
CATTTGCGCAGGACCACCGCGCATATATCATCAGCACTCGTGCGGATACTTCTGGGATTCCGCGAGCTCA
GGAACACCGAGCTCTGGCGACAGAGACCCTCACACAGATCCCCCCTGGCAATCGCGGGGAGACGCAGGAC
CACCGCGTCTTCACTCTCGCTTGCGCGGTATACGCAGGGAGCAACGTCGACACAGAGGAACACCCTGTGT
GGCCCCACGGTGCTACAAAGAACATTCCGTATTGCTCACATGTGGAGGACCACCCCACAAGCGAGTCAGG
AAGCATCGCACCATTATCCCGAACAATCGACACGCAGGATCACCGCGTGGGACACTCTGTTCCCCGTCAA
AATTGGACCATACCGGACGTCATGCAGGATCACCGCATGCATGGTGCAGAATATCGGCATGTCTACTCGT
ACAGTCAGTGTGGTCAGGACCACCGACCACTTCTATTCTATTCATCTTTTCGGTTGTGCAGGTATTCACG
AGAAGACGATCACGCTTCTCGACTACCTTCATCATACATGGTGTGCAGATGTTTTTTGCCAATGGAGGAA
CACCCCATTCTCAAGTTTACACTCTGCTATGGCAGCACTGTCGCAGAGGAACACCCTGCGAGCCCCCGGT
GCGTGTATTGCATCTGCCTTGCGAGCATTCACAGGGACGAACACGCCCTGCCGTTGCATTACTTCAATAT
GGGTGCTCTGTCGTCGTCATTTGCGCAGGACCACCGCGCATATATCATCAGCACTCGTGCGGATACTTCT
GGGATTCCGCGAGCTCAGGAACACCGAGCTCTGGCGACAGAGACCCTCACACAGATCTATCGATCTCGAG
ATTGGGTCATCGGATCCCGGGCCCGTCGACTGCAGAGGCCTGCATGCAAGCTTGGCGTAATCATGGTCAT
AGCTGTTTCCTGTGTGAAATTGTTATCCGCTCACAATTCCACACAACATACGAGCCGGAAGCATAAAGTG
TAAAGCCTGGGGTGCCTAATGAGTGAGCTAACTCACATTAATTGCGTTGCGCTCACTGCCCGCTTTCCAG
TCGGGAAACCTGTCGTGCCAGCTGCATTAATGAATCGGCCAACGCGCGGGGAGAGGCGGTTTGCGTATTG
GGCGCTCTTCCGCTTCCTCGCTCACTGACTCGCTGCGCTCGGTCGTTCGGCTGCGGCGAGCGGTATCAGC
TCACTCAAAGGCGGTAATACGGTTATCCACAGAATCAGGGGATAACGCAGGAAAGAACATGTGAGCAAAA
GGCCAGCAAAAGGCCAGGAACCGTAAAAAGGCCGCGTTGCTGGCGTTTTTCCATAGGCTCCGCCCCCCTG
ACGAGCATCACAAAAATCGACGCTCAAGTCAGAGGTGGCGAAACCCGACAGGACTATAAAGATACCAGGC
GTTTCCCCCTGGAAGCTCCCTCGTGCGCTCTCCTGTTCCGACCCTGCCGCTTACCGGATACCTGTCCGCC
TTTCTCCCTTCGGGAAGCGTGGCGCTTTCTCATAGCTCACGCTGTAGGTATCTCAGTTCGGTGTAGGTCG
TTCGCTCCAAGCTGGGCTGTGTGCACGAACCCCCCGTTCAGCCCGACCGCTGCGCCTTATCCGGTAACTA
TCGTCTTGAGTCCAACCCGGTAAGACACGACTTATCGCCACTGGCAGCAGCCACTGGTAACAGGATTAGC
AGAGCGAGGTATGTAGGCGGTGCTACAGAGTTCTTGAAGTGGTGGCCTAACTACGGCTACACTAGAAGAA
CAGTATTTGGTATCTGCGCTCTGCTGAAGCCAGTTACCTTCGGAAAAAGAGTTGGTAGCTCTTGATCCGG
CAAACAAACCACCGCTGGTAGCGGTGGTTTTTTTGTTTGCAAGCAGCAGATTACGCGCAGAAAAAAAGGA
TCTCAAGAAGATCCTTTGATCTTTTCTACGGGGTCTGACGCTCAGTGGAACGAAAACTCACGTTAAGGGA
TTTTGGTCATGAGATTATCAAAAAGGATCTTCACCTAGATCCTTTTAAATTAAAAATGAAGTTTTAAATC
AATCTAAAGTATATATGAGTAAACTTGGTCTGACAGTTACCAATGCTTAATCAGTGAGGCACCTATCTCA
GCGATCTGTCTATTTCGTTCATCCATAGTTGCCTGACTCCCCGTCGTGTAGATAACTACGATACGGGAGG
GCTTACCATCTGGCCCCAGTGCTGCAATGATACCGCGAGACCCACGCTCACCGGCTCCAGATTTATCAGC
AATAAACCAGCCAGCCGGAAGGGCCGAGCGCAGAAGTGGTCCTGCAACTTTATCCGCCTCCATCCAGTCT
ATTAATTGTTGCCGGGAAGCTAGAGTAAGTAGTTCGCCAGTTAATAGTTTGCGCAACGTTGTTGCCATTG
CTACAGGCATCGTGGTGTCACGCTCGTCGTTTGGTATGGCTTCATTCAGCTCCGGTTCCCAACGATCAAG
GCGAGTTACATGATCCCCCATGTTGTGCAAAAAAGCGGTTAGCTCCTTCGGTCCTCCGATCGTTGTCAGA
AGTAAGTTGGCCGCAGTGTTATCACTCATGGTTATGGCAGCACTGCATAATTCTCTTACTGTCATGCCAT
CCGTAAGATGCTTTTCTGTGACTGGTGAGTACTCAACCAAGTCATTCTGAGAATAGTGTATGCGGCGACC
GAGTTGCTCTTGCCCGGCGTCAATACGGGATAATACCGCGCCACATAGCAGAACTTTAAAAGTGCTCATC
ATTGGAAAACGTTCTTCGGGGCGAAAACTCTCAAGGATCTTACCGCTGTTGAGATCCAGTTCGATGTAAC
CCACTCGTGCACCCAACTGATCTTCAGCATCTTTTACTTTCACCAGCGTTTCTGGGTGAGCAAAAACAGG
AAGGCAAAATGCCGCAAAAAAGGGAATAAGGGCGACACGGAAATGTTGAATACTCATACTCTTCCTTTTT
CAATATTATTGAAGCATTTATCAGGGTTATTGTCTCATGAGCGGATACATATTTGAATGTATTTAGAAAA
ATAAACAAATAGGGGTTCCGCGCACATTTCCCCGAAAAGTGCCACCTGACGTCTAAGAAACCATTATTAT
CATGACATTAACCTATAAAAATAGGCGTATCACGAGGCCCTTTCGTC
